Addgene plasmid #244313: pAAVLINKv1-pCALM1-Cre-3'-PCDH11X-HA
Purpose: 3' AAVLINK plasmid for PCDH11X expression
Depositing lab: Zhonghua Lu. Depositing organization: Shenzhen Institute of Advanced Technology (SIAT), Chinese Academy of Sciences. Publication: AAVLINK: A potent DNA-recombination method for large cargo delivery in gene therapy. Lin J, Lin Y, Liu N, Cao W, Zhang J, Wen S, Zhang Y, Liao W, Hong Z, Lin Y, Liu Q, Liu H, Li Q, Chen B, Li M, Luo Z, Yang L, Yang Y, Zheng SH, Wang Y, Chu H, Hu Y, Qin Y, Luo BX, Tian S, Chen Y, Yan T, Yang L, Wang H, Liu T, Jiang Y, Lu Z. Cell. 2026 Feb 5;189(3):969-986.e17. doi: 10.1016/j.cell.2025.12.039. Epub 2026 Jan 27. PubMed 41605211.
Backbone
  Vector backbone: pAAV-MCS2
  Backbone manufacturer: Steve Jackson (Addgene # 46954)
  Vector type: AAV
Growth in bacteria
  Bacterial resistance: Ampicillin, 100 μg/mL
  Growth temperature: 37°C
  Growth strain: NEB Stable
  Copy number: High Copy
Gene/Insert
  Gene/Insert name: PCDH11X
  Species: H. sapiens (human)
  Entrez Gene: PCDH11X (a.k.a. RP13-138P15.1, PCDH-X, PCDH11, PCDHX)
  Promoter: pCALM1
  Tag / fusion protein: HA (C terminal on insert)
  Cloning method: Restriction Enzyme; 5′ cloning site unknown (unknown if destroyed)
Terms and licenses: Academic/Nonprofit Terms; Industry Terms: Not Available to Industry
Depositor comments: See publication for corresponding AAV Link vectors.
How to cite: pAAVLINKv1-pCALM1-Cre-3'-PCDH11X-HA was a gift from Zhonghua Lu (Addgene plasmid # 244313 ; http://n2t.net/addgene:244313 ; RRID:Addgene_244313)
