[The description below was written by a language model from this plasmid's Addgene catalogue record and pLannotate feature annotations shown in this document.]
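Description:
pAAVLINKv1-pCALM1-Cre-3'-PCDH11X-HA is an AAV transfer plasmid built on the pAAV-MCS2 backbone. It serves as the 3' half of an AAVLINK vector pair for expressing human protocadherin 11 X-linked (PCDH11X), a cargo too large for a single AAV genome. It is propagated in bacteria as a high-copy plasmid through a ColE1/pUC-type origin with ampicillin selection (AmpR under its own bla promoter), and it also carries an f1 phage origin. The AAV2 inverted terminal repeats that flank the payload allow the cassette to be packaged into recombinant AAV. One ITR is annotated in full and the other only as short fragments, which is common for these repeat structures in sequencing-derived records.

Between the ITRs, the annotation shows a Cre recombinase coding sequence. It is followed by a chimeric β-globin/immunoglobulin intron that is split by a lox2272 site, and then by a roughly 2 kb protocadherin coding fragment. The annotation tool labelled this fragment as the closely related paralogue PCDH11Y, but the catalogue identifies it as PCDH11X with a C-terminal HA tag. Downstream lie WPRE fragments, which enhance transcript stability and expression, and an SV40 polyadenylation signal annotated on the reverse strand. The catalogue lists pCALM1 as the promoter, but it was not annotated; it presumably occupies the unannotated stretch upstream of Cre.

The layout suggests that Cre made from this vector recombines the lox2272 site with a matching site on the partner 5' vector. This would join the two gene halves, with the lox scar lying inside an intron so that it is spliced out to leave a full-length reading frame. The record does not spell out this mechanism, and it does not describe the partner vector, referring instead to the associated publication.
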