Features (pLannotate 1.2.2; 19 found; start..end, strand, type, name):
     12..39      +  repeat_region  AAV2 ITR (fragment): inverted terminal repeat of adeno-associated virus serotype 2 inverted
     68..95      +  repeat_region  AAV2 ITR (fragment): inverted terminal repeat of adeno-associated virus serotype 2 inverted
    277..1305    +  CDS            cre: RECR_BPP1 - Experimental evidence at protein level: Swiss-Prot protein existence level 1. Catalyzes site-specific recombination between two 34-base- pair LOXP sites. Its role is to maintain the phage genome as a monomeric unit-copy plasmid in the lysogenic state. From Escherichia phage P1 (Bacteriophage P1).
   1309..1349    +  intron         chimeric intron (fragment): chimera between introns from human β-globin and immunoglobulin heavy chain genes
   1356..1380    +  protein_bind   lox2272 (fragment): Cre-mediated recombination occurs in the 8-bp core sequence (GGATACTT). lox2272 sites are compatible with each other, but incompatible with loxP or loxN sites (Lee and Saito, 1988). Cre recombinase
   1390..1481    +  intron         chimeric intron (fragment): chimera between introns from human β-globin and immunoglobulin heavy chain genes
   1479..3431    +  CDS            PCDH11Y (fragment): PC11Y_HUMAN - Also known as PCDH11, PCDH22, PCDHY. Experimental evidence at protein level: Swiss-Prot protein existence level 1. Potential calcium-dependent cell-adhesion protein. From Homo sapiens (Human).
   3545..3702    +  misc_feature   WPRE (fragment): woodchuck hepatitis virus posttranscriptional regulatory element
   3708..3792    +  misc_feature   WPRE (fragment): woodchuck hepatitis virus posttranscriptional regulatory element
   3791..3834    -  polyA_signal   SV40 poly(A) signal (fragment): SV40 polyadenylation signal
   3838..3905    -  polyA_signal   SV40 poly(A) signal (fragment): SV40 polyadenylation signal
   4011..4151    +  repeat_region  AAV2 ITR: inverted terminal repeat of adeno-associated virus serotype 2 inverted
   4156..4207    -  misc_feature   bom (fragment): basis of mobility region from pBR322
   4226..4681    +  rep_origin     f1 ori (sequence partly withheld): f1 bacteriophage origin of replication; arrow indicates direction of (+) strand synthesis
   4682..4731    -  misc_feature   bom (fragment): basis of mobility region from pBR322
   4833..4868    -  CDS            rop (fragment): Rop protein, which maintains plasmids at low copy number; rop
   4963..5067    +  promoter       AmpR promoter: bla
   5068..5928    +  CDS            AmpR: β-lactamase; bla; confers resistance to ampicillin, carbenicillin, and related antibiotics
   6099..6687    +  rep_origin     ori: high-copy-number ColE1/pMB1/pBR322/pUC origin of replication
>Addgene plasmid #244313 | pAAVLINKv1-pCALM1-Cre-3'-PCDH11X-HA | addgene full sequence | sequence record 491861 | Addgene NGS Result
CCTGCAGGCAGCTGCGCGCTCGCTCGCTCACTGAGGCCGCCCGGGCGTCGGGCGACCTTTGGTCGCCCGG
CCTCAGTGAGCGAGCGAGCGCGCAGAGAGGGAGTGGCCAACTCCATCACTAGGGGTTCCTGCGGCCGCAC
GCGTCGCTCTGCGCGAGGCGGCTCCGCCGCGGCGGAGGGATACGGCGCACCATATATATATCGCGGGGCG
CAGACTCGCGCTCCGGCAGTGGTGCTGGGAGTGTCGTGGACGCCGTGCCGTTACTCGTACGCCACCATGT
CCAATTTACTGACCGTACACCAAAATTTGCCTGCATTACCGGTCGATGCAACGAGTGATGAGGTTCGCAA
GAACCTGATGGACATGTTCAGGGATCGCCAGGCGTTTTCTGAGCATACCTGGAAAATGCTTCTGTCCGTT
TGCCGGTCGTGGGCGGCATGGTGCAAGTTGAATAACCGGAAATGGTTTCCCGCAGAACCTGAAGATGTTC
GCGATTATCTTCTATATCTTCAGGCGCGCGGTCTGGCAGTAAAAACCATCCAGCAACATTTGGGCCAGCT
AAACATGCTTCATCGTCGGTCCGGGCTGCCACGACCAAGTGACAGCAATGCTGTTTCACTGGTTATGCGG
CGGATCCGAAAAGAAAACGTTGATGCCGGTGAACGTGCAAAACAGGCTCTAGCGTTCGAACGCACTGATT
TCGACCAGGTTCGTTCACTCATGGAAAATAGCGATCGCTGCCAGGATATACGTAATCTGGCATTTCTGGG
GATTGCTTATAACACCCTGTTACGTATAGCCGAAATTGCCAGGATCAGGGTTAAAGATATCTCACGTACT
GACGGTGGGAGAATGTTAATCCATATTGGCAGAACGAAAACGCTGGTTAGCACCGCAGGTGTAGAGAAGG
CACTTAGCCTGGGGGTAACTAAACTGGTCGAGCGATGGATTTCCGTCTCTGGTGTAGCTGATGATCCGAA
TAACTACCTGTTTTGCCGGGTCAGAAAAAATGGTGTTGCCGCGCCATCTGCCACCAGCCAGCTATCAACT
CGCGCCCTGGAAGGGATTTTTGAAGCAACTCATCGATTGATTTACGGCGCTAAGGATGACTCTGGTCAGA
GATACCTGGCCTGGTCTGGACACAGTGCCCGTGTCGGAGCCGCGCGAGATATGGCCCGCGCTGGAGTTTC
AATACCGGAGATCATGCAAGCTGGTGGCTGGACCAATGTAAATATTGTAATGAACTATATCCGTAACCTG
GATAGTGAAACAGGGGCAATGGTGCGCCTGCTGGAAGATGGCGATTAGGTAAGTATCAAGGTTACAAGAC
AGGTTTAAGGAGACCAATAACTAGTATAACTTCGTATAGGATACTTTATAGCAATTTATGAAACTGGGCT
TGTCGAGACAGAGAAGACTCTTGCGTTTCTGATAGGCACCTATTGGTCTTACTGACATCCACTTTGCCTT
TCTCTCCACAGGTAATTGCTGTTGACAATGACACTGGCATGAATGCAGAGGTTCGTTACAGCATTGTAGG
AGGAAACACAAGAGATCTGTTTGCAATCGACCAAGAAACAGGCAACATAACATTGATGGAGAAATGTGAT
GTTACAGACCTTGGTTTACACAGAGTGTTGGTCAAAGCTAATGACTTAGGACAGCCTGATTCTCTCTTCA
GTGTTGTAATTGTCAATCTGTTCGTGAATGAGTCGGTGACCAATGCTACACTGATTAATGAACTGGTGCG
CAAAAGCACTGAAGCACCAGTGACCCCAAATACTGAGATAGCTGATGTATCCTCACCAACTAGTGACTAT
GTCAAGATCCTGGTTGCAGCTGTTGCTGGCACCATAACTGTCGTTGTAGTTATTTTCATCACTGCTGTAG
TAAGATGTCGCCAGGCACCACACCTTAAGGCTGCTCAGAAAAACAAGCAGAATTCTGAATGGGCTACCCC
AAACCCAGAAAACAGGCAGATGATAATGATGAAGAAAAAGAAAAAGAAGAAGAAGCATTCCCCTAAGAAC
TTGCTGCTTAATTTTGTCACTATTGAAGAAACTAAGGCAGATGATGTTGACAGTGATGGAAACAGAGTCA
CACTAGACCTTCCTATTGATCTAGAAGAGCAAACAATGGGAAAGTACAATTGGGTAACTACACCTACTAC
TTTCAAGCCCGACAGCCCTGATTTGGCCCGACACTACAAATCTGCCTCTCCACAGCCTGCCTTCCAAATT
CAGCCTGAAACTCCCCTGAATTCGAAGCACCACATCATCCAAGAACTGCCTCTCGATAACACCTTTGTGG
CCTGTGACTCTATCTCCAAGTGTTCCTCAAGCAGTTCAGATCCCTACAGCGTTTCTGACTGTGGCTATCC
AGTGACGACCTTCGAGGTACCTGTGTCCGTACACACCAGACCGCCAATGAAGGAGGTTGTGCGATCTTGC
ACCCCCATGAAAGAGTCTACAACTATGGAGATCTGGATTCATCCCCAACCACAGCGGAAATCTGAAGGGA
AAGTGGCAGGAAAGTCCCAGCGGCGTGTCACATTTCACCTGCCAGAAGGCTCTCAGGAAAGCAGCAGTGA
TGGTGGACTGGGAGACCATGATGCAGGCAGCCTTACCAGCACATCTCATGGCCTGCCCCTTGGCTATCCT
CAGGAGGAGTACTTTGATCGTGCTACACCCAGCAATCGCACTGAAGGGGATGGCAACTCCGATCCTGAAT
CTACTTTCATACCTGGACTAAAGAAAGCTGCAGAAATAACTGTTCAACCAACTGTGGAAGAGGCCTCTGA
CAACTGCACTCAAGAATGTCTCATCTATGGCCATTCTGATGCCTGCTGGATGCCGGCATCTCTGGATCAT
TCCAGCTCTTCGCAAGCACAGGCCTCTGCTCTATGCCACAGCCCACCACTGTCACAGGCCTCTACTCAGC
ACCACAGCCCACGAGTGACACAGACCATTGCTCTCTGCCACAGCCCTCCAGTGACACAGACCATCGCATT
GTGCCACAGCCCACCACCGATACAGGTGTCTGCTCTCCACCACAGTCCTCCTCTAGTGCAGGCTACTGCA
CTTCACCACAGCCCACCATCAGCACAGGCCTCAGCCCTCTGCTACAGCCCTCCTTTAGCACAGGCTGCTG
CAATCAGCCACAGCTCTCCTCTGCCACAGGTTATTGCCCTCCATCGTAGTCAGGCCCAATCATCAGTCAG
TTTGCAGCAAGGTTGGGTGCAAGGTGCTGATGGGCTATGCTCTGTTGATCAGGGAGTGCAAGGTAGTGCA
ACATCTCAGTTTTACACCATGTCTGAAAGACTTCATCCCAGTGATGATTCAATTAAAGTCATTCCTTTGA
CAACCTTCACTCCACGCCAACAGGCCAGACCGTCCAGAGGTGATTCCCCCATTATGGAAGAACATCCCTT
GGGAGGTGGATCTGGTTACCCGTATGATGTTCCGGATTACGCTGGCTATCCCTACGACGTGCCCGACTAT
GCCGGGTACCCCTATGACGTCCCAGACTACGCATAACTCGAGATAATCAACCTCTGGATTACAAAATTTG
TGAAAGATTGACTGGTATTCTTAACTATGTTGCTCCTTTTACGCTATGTGGATACGCTGCTTTAATGCCT
TTGTATCATGCTATTGCTTCCCGTATGGCTTTCATTTTCTCCTCCTTGTATAAATCCTGGTTAGTTCTTG
CCACGGCGGAACTCATCGCCGCCTGCCTTGCCCGCTGCTGGACAGGGGCTCGGCTGTTGGGCACTGACAA
TTCCGTGGTGTTTATTTGTGAAATTTGTGATGCTATTGCTTTATTTGTAACCATCTAGCTTTATTTGTGA
AATTTGTGATGCTATTGCTTTATTTGTAACCATTATAAGCTGCAATAAACAAGTTAACAACAACAATTGC
ATTCATTTTATGTTTCAGGTTCAGGGGGAGATGTGGGAGGTTTTTTAAAGATCTGGAGACCGGTGTGGCA
CGTGCGGACCGAGCGGCCGCAGGAACCCCTAGTGATGGAGTTGGCCACTCCCTCTCTGCGCGCTCGCTCG
CTCACTGAGGCCGGGCGACCAAAGGTCGCCCGACGCCCGGGCTTTGCCCGGGCGGCCTCAGTGAGCGAGC
GAGCGCGCAGCTGCCTGCAGGGGCGCCTGATGCGGTATTTTCTCCTTACGCATCTGTGCGGTATTTCACA
CCGCATA
[95 nt withheld, positions 4208-4302]
T
[46 nt withheld, positions 4304-4349]
C
[141 nt withheld, positions 4351-4491]
CCTTTGACGTTGGAGTCCACGTTCTTT
[37 nt withheld, positions 4519-4555]
ACTCTATCTCGGGCTATTCTTTTGATTTATAAGGGATTTTGCCGATTTCGGTCTATTGGTTAAAAAATGA
GCTGATTTAACAAAAATTTAACGCGAATTTTAACAAAATATTAACGTTTACAATTTTATGGTGCACTCTC
AGTACAATCTGCTCTGATGCCGCATAGTTAAGCCAGCCCCGACACCCGCCAACACCCGCTGACGCGCCCT
GACGGGCTTGTCTGCTCCCGGCATCCGCTTACAGACAAGCTGTGACCGTCTCCGGGAGCTGCATGTGTCA
GAGGTTTTCACCGTCATCACCGAAACGCGCGAGACGAAAGGGCCTCGTGATACGCCTATTTTTATAGGTT
AATGTCATGATAATAATGGTTTCTTAGACGTCAGGTGGCACTTTTCGGGGAAATGTGCGCGGAACCCCTA
TTTGTTTATTTTTCTAAATACATTCAAATATGTATCCGCTCATGAGACAATAACCCTGATAAATGCTTCA
ATAATATTGAAAAAGGAAGAGTATGAGTATTCAACATTTCCGTGTCGCCCTTATTCCCTTTTTTGCGGCA
TTTTGCCTTCCTGTTTTTGCTCACCCAGAAACGCTGGTGAAAGTAAAAGATGCTGAAGATCAGTTGGGTG
CACGAGTGGGTTACATCGAACTGGATCTCAACAGCGGTAAGATCCTTGAGAGTTTTCGCCCCGAAGAACG
TTTTCCAATGATGAGCACTTTTAAAGTTCTGCTATGTGGCGCGGTATTATCCCGTATTGACGCCGGGCAA
GAGCAACTCGGTCGCCGCATACACTATTCTCAGAATGACTTGGTTGAGTACTCACCAGTCACAGAAAAGC
ATCTTACGGATGGCATGACAGTAAGAGAATTATGCAGTGCTGCCATAACCATGAGTGATAACACTGCGGC
CAACTTACTTCTGACAACGATCGGAGGACCGAAGGAGCTAACCGCTTTTTTGCACAACATGGGGGATCAT
GTAACTCGCCTTGATCGTTGGGAACCGGAGCTGAATGAAGCCATACCAAACGACGAGCGTGACACCACGA
TGCCTGTAGCAATGGCAACAACGTTGCGCAAACTATTAACTGGCGAACTACTTACTCTAGCTTCCCGGCA
ACAATTAATAGACTGGATGGAGGCGGATAAAGTTGCAGGACCACTTCTGCGCTCGGCCCTTCCGGCTGGC
TGGTTTATTGCTGATAAATCTGGAGCCGGTGAGCGTGGGTCTCGCGGTATCATTGCAGCACTGGGGCCAG
ATGGTAAGCCCTCCCGTATCGTAGTTATCTACACGACGGGGAGTCAGGCAACTATGGATGAACGAAATAG
ACAGATCGCTGAGATAGGTGCCTCACTGATTAAGCATTGGTAACTGTCAGACCAAGTTTACTCATATATA
CTTTAGATTGATTTAAAACTTCATTTTTAATTTAAAAGGATCTAGGTGAAGATCCTTTTTGATAATCTCA
TGACCAAAATCCCTTAACGTGAGTTTTCGTTCCACTGAGCGTCAGACCCCGTAGAAAAGATCAAAGGATC
TTCTTGAGATCCTTTTTTTCTGCGCGTAATCTGCTGCTTGCAAACAAAAAAACCACCGCTACCAGCGGTG
GTTTGTTTGCCGGATCAAGAGCTACCAACTCTTTTTCCGAAGGTAACTGGCTTCAGCAGAGCGCAGATAC
CAAATACTGTTCTTCTAGTGTAGCCGTAGTTAGGCCACCACTTCAAGAACTCTGTAGCACCGCCTACATA
CCTCGCTCTGCTAATCCTGTTACCAGTGGCTGCTGCCAGTGGCGATAAGTCGTGTCTTACCGGGTTGGAC
TCAAGACGATAGTTACCGGATAAGGCGCAGCGGTCGGGCTGAACGGGGGGTTCGTGCACACAGCCCAGCT
TGGAGCGAACGACCTACACCGAACTGAGATACCTACAGCGTGAGCTATGAGAAAGCGCCACGCTTCCCGA
AGGGAGAAAGGCGGACAGGTATCCGGTAAGCGGCAGGGTCGGAACAGGAGAGCGCACGAGGGAGCTTCCA
GGGGGAAACGCCTGGTATCTTTATAGTCCTGTCGGGTTTCGCCACCTCTGACTTGAGCGTCGATTTTTGT
GATGCTCGTCAGGGGGGCGGAGCCTATGGAAAAACGCCAGCAACGCGGCCTTTTTACGGTTCCTGGCCTT
TTGCTGGCCTTTTGCTCACATGT
